>Addgene plasmid #92280 | pcDNA3.1 CMV mCherry-eGFP BGH | addgene full sequence | sequence record 181360 | Addgene NGS Result
AGATATACGCGTTGACATTGATTATTGACTAGTTATTAATAGTAATCAATTACGGGGTCATTAGTTCATA
GCCCATATATGGAGTTCCGCGTTACATAACTTACGGTAAATGGCCCGCCTGGCTGACCGCCCAACGACCC
CCGCCCATTGACGTCAATAATGACGTATGTTCCCATAGTAACGCCAATAGGGACTTTCCATTGACGTCAA
TGGGTGGAGTATTTACGGTAAACTGCCCACTTGGCAGTACATCAAGTGTATCATATGCCAAGTACGCCCC
CTATTGACGTCAATGACGGTAAATGGCCCGCCTGGCATTATGCCCAGTACATGACCTTATGGGACTTTCC
TACTTGGCAGTACATCTACGTATTAGTCATCGCTATTACCATGGTGATGCGGTTTTGGCAGTACATCAAT
GGGCGTGGATAGCGGTTTGACTCACGGGGATTTCCAAGTCTCCACCCCATTGACGTCAATGGGAGTTTGT
TTTGGCACCAAAATCAACGGGACTTTCCAAAATGTCGTAACAACTCCGCCCCATTGACGCAAATGGGCGG
TAGGCGTGTACGGTGGGAGGTCTATATAAGCAGAGCTCTCTGGCTAACTAGAGAACCCACTGCTTACTGG
CTTATCGAAATTAATACGACTCACTATAGGGAGACCCAAGCTTACCACCATGGTGAGCAAGGGCGAGGAG
GATAACATGGCCATCATCAAGGAGTTCATGCGCTTCAAGGTGCACATGGAGGGCTCCGTGAACGGCCACG
AGTTCGAGATCGAGGGCGAGGGCGAGGGCCGCCCCTACGAGGGCACCCAGACCGCCAAGCTGAAGGTGAC
CAAGGGTGGCCCCCTGCCCTTCGCCTGGGACATCCTGTCCCCTCAGTTCATGTACGGCTCCAAGGCCTAC
GTGAAGCACCCCGCCGACATCCCCGACTACTTGAAGCTGTCCTTCCCCGAGGGCTTCAAGTGGGAGCGCG
TGATGAACTTCGAGGACGGCGGCGTGGTGACCGTGACCCAGGACTCCTCCCTGCAGGACGGCGAGTTCAT
CTACAAGGTGAAGCTGCGCGGCACCAACTTCCCCTCCGACGGCCCCGTAATGCAGAAGAAGACCATGGGC
TGGGAGGCCTCCTCCGAGCGGATGTACCCCGAGGACGGCGCCCTGAAGGGCGAGATCAAGCAGAGGCTGA
AGCTGAAGGACGGCGGCCACTACGACGCTGAGGTCAAGACCACCTACAAGGCCAAGAAGCCCGTGCAGCT
GCCCGGCGCCTACAACGTCAACATCAAGTTGGACATCACCTCCCACAACGAGGACTACACCATCGTGGAA
CAGTACGAACGCGCCGAGGGCCGCCACTCCACCGGCGGCATGGACGAGCTGTACAAGTCTAGCATGACTG
GTGGACAGCAAATGGGTCGGGATCTGTACGACGATGACGATAAGGATCCGATGGTGAGCAAGGGCGAGGA
GCTGTTCACCGGGGTGGTGCCCATCCTGGTCGAGCTGGACGGCGACGTAAACGGCCACAAGTTCAGCGTG
TCCGGCGAGGGCGAGGGCGATGCCACCTACGGCAAGCTGACCCTGAAGTTCATCTGCACCACCGGCAAGC
TGCCCGTGCCCTGGCCCACCCTCGTGACCACCCTGACCTACGGCGTGCAGTGCTTCAGCCGCTACCCCGA
CCACATGAAGCAGCACGACTTCTTCAAGTCCGCCATGCCCGAAGGCTACGTCCAGGAGCGCACCATCTTC
TTCAAGGACGACGGCAACTACAAGACCCGCGCCGAGGTGAAGTTCGAGGGCGACACCCTGGTGAACCGCA
TCGAGCTGAAGGGCATCGACTTCAAGGAGGACGGCAACATCCTGGGGCACAAGCTGGAGTACAACTACAA
CAGCCACAACGTCTATATCATGGCCGACAAGCAGAAGAACGGCATCAAGGTGAACTTCAAGATCCGCCAC
AACATCGAGGACGGCAGCGTGCAGCTCGCCGACCACTACCAGCAGAACACCCCCATCGGCGACGGCCCCG
TGCTGCTGCCCGACAACCACTACCTGAGCACCCAGTCCGCCCTGAGCAAAGACCCCAACGAGAAGCGCGA
TCACATGGTCCTGCTGGAGTTCGTGACCGCCGCCGGGATCACTCTCGGCATGGACGAGCTGTACAAGTGA
TCTAGAGGGCCCTATTCTATAGTGTCACCTAAATGCTAGAGCTCGCTGATCAGCCTCGACTGTGCCTTCT
AGTTGCCAGCCATCTGTTGTTTGCCCCTCCCCCGTGCCTTCCTTGACCCTGGAAGGTGCCACTCCCACTG
TCCTTTCCTAATAAAATGAGGAAATTGCATCGCATTGTCTGAGTAGGTGTCATTCTATTCTGGGGGGTGG
GGTGGGGCAGGACAGCAAGGGGGAGGATTGGGAAGACAATAGCAGGCATGCTGGGGATGCGGTGGGCTCT
ATGGCTTCTGAGGCGGAAAGAACCAGCTGGGGCTCTAGGGGGTATCCCC
[124 nt withheld, positions 2500-2623]
C
[91 nt withheld, positions 2625-2715]
A
[49 nt withheld, positions 2717-2765]
CCTTTGACGTTGGAGTCCACGTTCTTT
[37 nt withheld, positions 2793-2829]
ACCCTATCTCGGTCTATTCTTTTGATTTATAAGGGATTTTGCCGATTTCGGCCTATTGGTTAAAAAATGA
GCTGATTTAACAAAAATTTAACGCGAATTAATTCTGTGGAATGTGTGTCAGTTAGGGTGTGGAAAGTCCC
CAGGCTCCCCAGCAGGCAGAAGTATGCAAAGCATGCATCTCAATTAGTCAGCAACCAGGTGTGGAAAGTC
CCCAGGCTCCCCAGCAGGCAGAAGTATGCAAAGCATGCATCTCAATTAGTCAGCAACCATAGTCCCGCCC
CTAACTCCGCCCATCCCGCCCCTAACTCCGCCCAGTTCCGCCCATTCTCCGCCCCATGGCTGACTAATTT
TTTTTATTTATGCAGAGGCCGAGGCCGCCTCTGCCTCTGAGCTATTCCAGAAGTAGTGAGGAGGCTTTTT
TGGAGGCCTAGGCTTTTGCAAAAAGCTCCCGGAGCTTGTATATCCATTTTCGGATCTGATCAAGAGACAG
GATGAGGATCGTTTCGCATGATTGAACAAGATGGATTGCACGCAGGTTCTCCGGCCGCTTGGGTGGAGAG
GCTATTCGGCTATGACTGGGCACAACAGACAATCGGCTGCTCTGATGCCGCCGTGTTCCGGCTGTCAGCG
CAGGGGCGCCCGGTTCTTTTTGTCAAGACCGACCTGTCCGGTGCCCTGAATGAACTGCAGGACGAGGCAG
CGCGGCTATCGTGGCTGGCCACGACGGGCGTTCCTTGCGCAGCTGTGCTCGACGTTGTCACTGAAGCGGG
AAGGGACTGGCTGCTATTGGGCGAAGTGCCGGGGCAGGATCTCCTGTCATCTCACCTTGCTCCTGCCGAG
AAAGTATCCATCATGGCTGATGCAATGCGGCGGCTGCATACGCTTGATCCGGCTACCTGCCCATTCGACC
ACCAAGCGAAACATCGCATCGAGCGAGCACGTACTCGGATGGAAGCCGGTCTTGTCGATCAGGATGATCT
GGACGAAGAGCATCAGGGGCTCGCGCCAGCCGAACTGTTCGCCAGGCTCAAGGCGCGCATGCCCGACGGC
GAGGATCTCGTCGTGACCCATGGCGATGCCTGCTTGCCGAATATCATGGTGGAAAATGGCCGCTTTTCTG
GATTCATCGACTGTGGCCGGCTGGGTGTGGCGGACCGCTATCAGGACATAGCGTTGGCTACCCGTGATAT
TGCTGAAGAGCTTGGCGGCGAATGGGCTGACCGCTTCCTCGTGCTTTACGGTATCGCCGCTCCCGATTCG
CAGCGCATCGCCTTCTATCGCCTTCTTGACGAGTTCTTCTGAGCGGGACTCTGGGGTTCGAAATGACCGA
CCAAGCGACGCCCAACCTGCCATCACGAGATTTCGATTCCACCGCCGCCTTCTATGAAAGGTTGGGCTTC
GGAATCGTTTTCCGGGACGCCGGCTGGATGATCCTCCAGCGCGGGGATCTCATGCTGGAGTTCTTCGCCC
ACCCCAACTTGTTTATTGCAGCTTATAATGGTTACAAATAAAGCAATAGCATCACAAATTTCACAAATAA
AGCATTTTTTTCACTGCATTCTAGTTGTGGTTTGTCCAAACTCATCAATGTATCTTATCATGTCTGTATA
CCGTCGACCTCTAGCTAGAGCTTGGCGTAATCATGGTCATAGCTGTTTCCTGTGTGAAATTGTTATCCGC
TCACAATTCCACACAACATACGAGCCGGAAGCATAAAGTGTAAAGCCTGGGGTGCCTAATGAGTGAGCTA
ACTCACATTAATTGCGTTGCGCTCACTGCCCGCTTTCCAGTCGGGAAACCTGTCGTGCCAGCTGCATTAA
TGAATCGGCCAACGCGCGGGGAGAGGCGGTTTGCGTATTGGGCGCTCTTCCGCTTCCTCGCTCACTGACT
CGCTGCGCTCGGTCGTTCGGCTGCGGCGAGCGGTATCAGCTCACTCAAAGGCGGTAATACGGTTATCCAC
AGAATCAGGGGATAACGCAGGAAAGAACATGTGAGCAAAAGGCCAGCAAAAGGCCAGGAACCGTAAAAAG
GCCGCGTTGCTGGCGTTTTTCCATAGGCTCCGCCCCCCTGACGAGCATCACAAAAATCGACGCTCAAGTC
AGAGGTGGCGAAACCCGACAGGACTATAAAGATACCAGGCGTTTCCCCCTGGAAGCTCCCTCGTGCGCTC
TCCTGTTCCGACCCTGCCGCTTACCGGATACCTGTCCGCCTTTCTCCCTTCGGGAAGCGTGGCGCTTTCT
CATAGCTCACGCTGTAGGTATCTCAGTTCGGTGTAGGTCGTTCGCTCCAAGCTGGGCTGTGTGCACGAAC
CCCCCGTTCAGCCCGACCGCTGCGCCTTATCCGGTAACTATCGTCTTGAGTCCAACCCGGTAAGACACGA
CTTATCGCCACTGGCAGCAGCCACTGGTAACAGGATTAGCAGAGCGAGGTATGTAGGCGGTGCTACAGAG
TTCTTGAAGTGGTGGCCTAACTACGGCTACACTAGAAGAACAGTATTTGGTATCTGCGCTCTGCTGAAGC
CAGTTACCTTCGGAAAAAGAGTTGGTAGCTCTTGATCCGGCAAACAAACCACCGCTGGTAGCGGTGGTTT
TTTTGTTTGCAAGCAGCAGATTACGCGCAGAAAAAAAGGATCTCAAGAAGATCCTTTGATCTTTTCTACG
GGGTCTGACGCTCAGTGGAACGAAAACTCACGTTAAGGGATTTTGGTCATGAGATTATCAAAAAGGATCT
TCACCTAGATCCTTTTAAATTAAAAATGAAGTTTTAAATCAATCTAAAGTATATATGAGTAAACTTGGTC
TGACAGTTACCAATGCTTAATCAGTGAGGCACCTATCTCAGCGATCTGTCTATTTCGTTCATCCATAGTT
GCCTGACTCCCCGTCGTGTAGATAACTACGATACGGGAGGGCTTACCATCTGGCCCCAGTGCTGCAATGA
TACCGCGAGACCCACGCTCACCGGCTCCAGATTTATCAGCAATAAACCAGCCAGCCGGAAGGGCCGAGCG
CAGAAGTGGTCCTGCAACTTTATCCGCCTCCATCCAGTCTATTAATTGTTGCCGGGAAGCTAGAGTAAGT
AGTTCGCCAGTTAATAGTTTGCGCAACGTTGTTGCCATTGCTACAGGCATCGTGGTGTCACGCTCGTCGT
TTGGTATGGCTTCATTCAGCTCCGGTTCCCAACGATCAAGGCGAGTTACATGATCCCCCATGTTGTGCAA
AAAAGCGGTTAGCTCCTTCGGTCCTCCGATCGTTGTCAGAAGTAAGTTGGCCGCAGTGTTATCACTCATG
GTTATGGCAGCACTGCATAATTCTCTTACTGTCATGCCATCCGTAAGATGCTTTTCTGTGACTGGTGAGT
ACTCAACCAAGTCATTCTGAGAATAGTGTATGCGGCGACCGAGTTGCTCTTGCCCGGCGTCAATACGGGA
TAATACCGCGCCACATAGCAGAACTTTAAAAGTGCTCATCATTGGAAAACGTTCTTCGGGGCGAAAACTC
TCAAGGATCTTACCGCTGTTGAGATCCAGTTCGATGTAACCCACTCGTGCACCCAACTGATCTTCAGCAT
CTTTTACTTTCACCAGCGTTTCTGGGTGAGCAAAAACAGGAAGGCAAAATGCCGCAAAAAAGGGAATAAG
GGCGACACGGAAATGTTGAATACTCATACTCTTCCTTTTTCAATATTATTGAAGCATTTATCAGGGTTAT
TGTCTCATGAGCGGATACATATTTGAATGTATTTAGAAAAATAAACAAATAGGGGTTCCGCGCACATTTC
CCCGAAAAGTGCCACCTGACGTCGACGGATCGGGAGATCTCCCGATCCCCTATGGTGCACTCTCAGTACA
ATCTGCTCTGATGCCGCATAGTTAAGCCAGTATCTGCTCCCTGCTTGTGTGTTGGAGGTCGCTGAGTAGT
GCGCGAGCAAAATTTAAGCTACAACAAGGCAAGGCTTGACCGACAATTGCATGAAGAATCTGCTTAGGGT
TAGGCGTTTTGCGCTGCTTCGCGATGTACGGGCC
Features (pLannotate 1.2.2; 24 found; start..end, strand, type, name):
     14..393     +  enhancer       CMV enhancer: human cytomegalovirus immediate early enhancer
    394..597     +  promoter       CMV promoter: human cytomegalovirus (CMV) immediate early promoter
    593..626     +  LTR            5' LTR (truncated) (fragment): truncated 5' long terminal repeat (LTR) from HIV-1
    642..660     +  promoter       T7 promoter: promoter for bacteriophage T7 RNA polymerase
    680..1387    +  CDS            mCherry: mCherry is a basic (constitutively fluorescent) red fluorescent protein published in 2004, derived from Discosoma sp.. It is reported to be a very rapidly-maturing monomer with low acid sensitivity.
   1389..1417    +  CDS            T7 tag (gene 10 leader) (fragment): leader peptide from bacteriophage T7 gene 10 promotes efficient translation in E. coli
   1421..1444    +  CDS            Xpress™ tag: Xpress™ epitope tag, including an enterokinase recognition and cleavage site
   1451..2167    +  CDS            EGFP: EGFP is a basic (constitutively fluorescent) green fluorescent protein published in 1996, derived from Aequorea victoria. It is reported to be a rapidly-maturing weak dimer with moderate acid sensitivity.
   2186..2204    -  promoter       SP6 promoter: promoter for bacteriophage SP6 RNA polymerase
   2230..2454    +  polyA_signal   bGH poly(A) signal: bovine growth hormone polyadenylation signal
   2458..2479    +  promoter       SV40 promoter (fragment): SV40 enhancer and early promoter
   2500..2928    +  rep_origin     f1 ori (sequence partly withheld): f1 bacteriophage origin of replication; arrow indicates direction of (+) strand synthesis
   2942..3271    +  promoter       SV40 promoter: SV40 enhancer and early promoter
   3337..4128    +  CDS            neo: KKA2_KLEPN - Also known as kan, nptII. Experimental evidence at protein level: Swiss-Prot protein existence level 1. Resistance to kanamycin, neomycin, paromomycin, ribostamycin, butirosin and gentamicin B. From Klebsiella pneumoniae.
   4152..4310    +  CDS            ble (fragment): BLE_KLEPN - Experimental evidence at protein level: Swiss-Prot protein existence level 1. Binding protein with a strong affinity to the bleomycin family of antibiotics. Binds to CL990; an antimitotic-antibiotic compound. From Klebsiella pneumoniae.
   4305..4426    +  polyA_signal   SV40 poly(A) signal: SV40 polyadenylation signal
   4499..4515    -  protein_bind   lac operator: The lac repressor binds to the lac operator to inhibit transcription in E. coli. This inhibition can be relieved by adding lactose or isopropyl-β-D-thiogalactopyranoside (IPTG). lac repressor encoded by lacI
   4523..4553    -  promoter       lac promoter: promoter for the E. coli lac operon
   4568..4589    -  protein_bind   CAP binding site: CAP binding activates transcription in the presence of cAMP. E. coli catabolite activator protein
   4602..4694    -  CDS            lacI (fragment): lac repressor; lacI; The lac repressor binds to the lac operator to inhibit transcription in E. coli. This inhibition can be relieved by adding lactose or isopropyl-β-D-thiogalactopyranoside (IPTG).
   4877..5465    -  rep_origin     ori: high-copy-number ColE1/pMB1/pBR322/pUC origin of replication
   5636..6496    -  CDS            AmpR: β-lactamase; bla; confers resistance to ampicillin, carbenicillin, and related antibiotics
   6497..6601    -  promoter       AmpR promoter: bla
   6660..6712    -  misc_feature   bom (fragment): basis of mobility region from pBR322
