[The description below was written by a language model from this plasmid's Addgene catalogue record and pLannotate feature annotations shown in this document.]
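Description:
pcDNA3.1 CMV mCherry-eGFP BGH is a mammalian expression plasmid of about 6.9 kb built on the Invitrogen pcDNA3.1 backbone. It is maintained in E. coli at high copy through a ColE1/pUC-type origin and selected with ampicillin via the β-lactamase gene. The backbone also carries an f1 origin for single-stranded DNA production. A neomycin phosphotransferase cassette, driven by the SV40 early promoter and ended by the SV40 polyadenylation signal, could allow G418 selection of stably transfected mammalian cells. Several short annotated fragments (a truncated HIV-1 LTR piece, lac promoter/operator elements, lacI, ble and bom fragments) appear to be backbone remnants or short sequence matches rather than functional parts of the design.

The payload is a synthetic tandem fusion of the red fluorescent protein mCherry and the green fluorescent protein EGFP, recorded as a 1,485 bp insert assembled by Gibson cloning. Transcription is driven by the human cytomegalovirus immediate early enhancer and promoter and terminated by the bovine growth hormone polyadenylation signal. In the feature table mCherry lies upstream and EGFP downstream. They are separated by a short linker of roughly 60 bp that matches part of the T7 gene 10 leader and the Xpress epitope with its enterokinase site. T7 and SP6 phage promoters flank the cassette, as is usual for this backbone.

Because the two fluorophores are held close together in a single polypeptide, EGFP can act as donor and mCherry as acceptor. The plasmid is deposited as a control FRET construct, serving as a reference when calibrating or validating FRET measurements. The associated work concerns an optical assay of neuron–astrocyte proximity.
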