Addgene plasmid #92280: pcDNA3.1 CMV mCherry-eGFP BGH
Purpose: Control FRET construct; tandem mCherry-eGFP fusion
Depositing lab: Baljit Khakh. Publication: An Optical Neuron-Astrocyte Proximity Assay at Synaptic Distance Scales. Octeau JC, Chai H, Jiang R, Bonanno SL, Martin KC, Khakh BS. Neuron. 2018 Apr 4;98(1):49-66.e9. doi: 10.1016/j.neuron.2018.03.003. PubMed 29621490.
Backbone
  Vector backbone: pcDNA3.1
  Backbone manufacturer: Invitrogen
  Vector type: Mammalian Expression
Growth in bacteria
  Bacterial resistance: Ampicillin, 100 μg/mL
  Growth temperature: 37°C
  Growth strain: DH5alpha
  Copy number: High Copy
Gene/Insert
  Gene/Insert name: mCherry-eGFP
  Species: Synthetic
  Insert size (bp): 1485
  Promoter: CMV
  Cloning method: Gibson Cloning
  Sequencing primers: 5′ GAGAACCCACTGCTTACTGGC; 3′ TAGAAGGCACAGTCGAGG
Terms and licenses: Academic/Nonprofit Terms; Industry Terms: Not Available to Industry
How to cite: pcDNA3.1 CMV mCherry-eGFP BGH was a gift from Baljit Khakh (Addgene plasmid # 92280 ; http://n2t.net/addgene:92280 ; RRID:Addgene_92280)
